Addgene plasmid #172359: pAAV-DIO-Ef1a-TVA-2A-oG
Purpose: Targeting envA-pseodotyped RVdG-CVS-N2c vectors for specific retrograde labeling specifically from cre-expressing neurons
Depositing lab: Yoav Ben-Simon & Peter Jonas. Depositing organization: Institute of Science and Technology Austria (I.S.T. Austria). Publication: Fast, high-throughput production of improved rabies viral vectors for specific, efficient and versatile transsynaptic retrograde labeling. Sumser A, Joesch M, Jonas P, Ben-Simon Y. Elife. 2022 Aug 30;11:e79848. doi: 10.7554/eLife.79848. PubMed 36040301.
Backbone
  Vector backbone: AAV2
  Backbone size w/o insert (bp): 5597
  Vector type: Mammalian Expression, AAV, Cre/Lox
Growth in bacteria
  Bacterial resistance: Ampicillin, 100 μg/mL
  Growth temperature: 37°C
  Growth strain: NEB Stable
  Copy number: High Copy
Gene/Insert
  Gene/Insert name: TVA + B19-oG
  Species: Other
  Insert size (bp): 2181
  Promoter: EF1a
  Cloning method: Restriction Enzyme; 5′ cloning site Unknown (unknown if destroyed); 3′ cloning site Unknown (unknown if destroyed)
Terms and licenses: Academic/Nonprofit Terms; Industry Terms: Not Available to Industry
Depositor comments: Please visit https://doi.org/10.1101/2021.12.23.474014 for bioRxiv preprint.
How to cite: pAAV-DIO-Ef1a-TVA-2A-oG was a gift from Yoav Ben-Simon & Peter Jonas (Addgene plasmid # 172359 ; http://n2t.net/addgene:172359 ; RRID:Addgene_172359)
