[The description below was written by a language model from this plasmid's Addgene catalogue record and pLannotate feature annotations shown in this document.]
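Description:
pAAV-DIO-Ef1a-TVA-2A-oG is an AAV2-based transfer plasmid for Cre-dependent expression of rabies helper proteins in mammalian neurons. In bacteria it is maintained as a high-copy plasmid through a ColE1/pUC-type origin and selected with ampicillin (AmpR under its own bla promoter); an f1 origin is also present. The expression cassette lies between AAV2 inverted terminal repeats, which allow it to be packaged into recombinant AAV. In the sequenced record the downstream ITR is annotated in full, while the upstream one is detected only as short fragments, which may reflect difficulty in reading or annotating these repeats rather than their true state.

The payload is driven by the constitutive human EF-1α promoter and is followed by a WPRE, which enhances transcript stability and expression, and the human growth hormone polyadenylation signal. Between them sits a double-floxed inverted (DIO) cassette. Paired lox2272 and loxP sites in opposing orientation flank a reading frame placed antisense to the promoter. Without Cre, no sense transcript is made. With Cre, recombination irreversibly flips the cassette into the expressed orientation. The inverted frame encodes TVA, annotated by homology to the quail subgroup A avian retrovirus receptor and preceded by a short FLAG-type epitope fragment. According to the plasmid name, TVA is joined by a 2A self-cleaving peptide to oG, which the record lists as a B19-derived rabies glycoprotein. The 2A element itself is not annotated in the feature table.

TVA permits entry of EnvA-pseudotyped, G-deleted rabies virus, and the glycoprotein complements the deletion so that the virus can spread to presynaptic partners. The stated use is targeting EnvA-pseudotyped RVdG-CVS-N2c vectors for retrograde transsynaptic labelling specifically from Cre-expressing starter neurons.
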