Features (pLannotate 1.2.2; 25 found; start..end, strand, type, name):
     12..39      +  repeat_region  AAV2 ITR (fragment): inverted terminal repeat of adeno-associated virus serotype 2 inverted
     68..95      +  repeat_region  AAV2 ITR (fragment): inverted terminal repeat of adeno-associated virus serotype 2 inverted
    158..224     +  CDS            small t antigen (fragment): SV40 (simian virus 40) small t antigen
    231..1409    +  promoter       EF-1α promoter: strong constitutive promoter for human elongation factor EF-1α
   1416..1433    +  misc_feature   MCS (fragment): pUC18/19 multiple cloning site
   1440..1473    +  protein_bind   lox2272: Cre-mediated recombination occurs in the 8-bp core sequence (GGATACTT). lox2272 sites are compatible with each other, but incompatible with loxP or loxN sites (Lee and Saito, 1988). Cre recombinase
   1474..1523    -  intron         β-globin intron (fragment): internally truncated intron from human β-globin
   1524..1557    +  protein_bind   loxP: Cre-mediated recombination occurs in the 8-bp core sequence (GCATACAT). Cre recombinase
   1569..3140    -  CDS            G (sequence partly withheld): GLYCO_RABVP - Experimental evidence at protein level: Swiss-Prot protein existence level 1. Attaches the virus to host cellular receptor, inducing endocytosis of the virion. In the endosome, the acidic pH induces conformational changes in the glycoprotein trimer, which trigger fusion between virus and cell membrane. There is convincing in vitro evidence that the muscular form of the nicotinic acetylcholine receptor (nAChR), the neuronal cell adhesion molecule (NCAM), and the p75 neurotrophin receptor (p75NTR) bind glycoprotein and thereby facilitate rabies virus entry into cells (By similarity
   3231..3626    -  CDS            RSVR_COTJA (fragment): Experimental evidence at protein level: Swiss-Prot protein existence level 1. Responsible for susceptibility to the retrovirus subgroup A Rous sarcoma virus. From Coturnix japonica (Japanese quail) (Coturnix coturnix japonica).
   3637..3657    -  CDS            3xFLAG (fragment): three tandem FLAG® epitope tags
   3672..3705    -  protein_bind   lox2272: Cre-mediated recombination occurs in the 8-bp core sequence (GGATACTT). lox2272 sites are compatible with each other, but incompatible with loxP or loxN sites (Lee and Saito, 1988). Cre recombinase
   3706..3755    -  intron         β-globin intron (fragment): internally truncated intron from human β-globin
   3756..3789    -  protein_bind   loxP: Cre-mediated recombination occurs in the 8-bp core sequence (GCATACAT). Cre recombinase
   3790..3814    +  misc_feature   MCS (fragment): pBluescript multiple cloning site
   3814..4402    +  misc_feature   WPRE: woodchuck hepatitis virus posttranscriptional regulatory element
   4434..4910    +  polyA_signal   hGH poly(A) signal: human growth hormone polyadenylation signal
   4950..5090    +  repeat_region  AAV2 ITR: inverted terminal repeat of adeno-associated virus serotype 2 inverted
   5095..5146    -  misc_feature   bom (fragment): basis of mobility region from pBR322
   5165..5620    +  rep_origin     f1 ori (sequence partly withheld): f1 bacteriophage origin of replication; arrow indicates direction of (+) strand synthesis
   5621..5670    -  misc_feature   bom (fragment): basis of mobility region from pBR322
   5772..5807    -  CDS            rop (fragment): Rop protein, which maintains plasmids at low copy number; rop
   5902..6006    +  promoter       AmpR promoter: bla
   6007..6867    +  CDS            AmpR: β-lactamase; bla; confers resistance to ampicillin, carbenicillin, and related antibiotics
   7038..7626    +  rep_origin     ori: high-copy-number ColE1/pMB1/pBR322/pUC origin of replication
>Addgene plasmid #172359 | pAAV-DIO-Ef1a-TVA-2A-oG | addgene full sequence | sequence record 338741 | Addgene NGS Result
CCTGCAGGCAGCTGCGCGCTCGCTCGCTCACTGAGGCCGCCCGGGCGTCGGGCGACCTTTGGTCGCCCGG
CCTCAGTGAGCGAGCGAGCGCGCAGAGAGGGAGTGGCCAACTCCATCACTAGGGGTTCCTGCGGCCGCAC
GCGTAAGCTTTGCAAAGATGGATAAAGTTTTAAACAGAGAGGAATCTTTGCAGCTAATGGACCTTCTAGG
TCTTGAAAGGAGTGGGAATTGGCTCCGGTGCCCGTCAGTGGGCAGAGCGCACATCGCCCACAGTCCCCGA
GAAGTTGGGGGGAGGGGTCGGCAATTGAACCGGTGCCTAGAGAAGGTGGCGCGGGGTAAACTGGGAAAGT
GATGTCGTGTACTGGCTCCGCCTTTTTCCCGAGGGTGGGGGAGAACCGTATATAAGTGCAGTAGTCGCCG
TGAACGTTCTTTTTCGCAACGGGTTTGCCGCCAGAACACAGGTAAGTGCCGTGTGTGGTTCCCGCGGGCC
TGGCCTCTTTACGGGTTATGGCCCTTGCGTGCCTTGAATTACTTCCACCTGGCTGCAGTACGTGATTCTT
GATCCCGAGCTTCGGGTTGGAAGTGGGTGGGAGAGTTCGAGGCCTTGCGCTTAAGGAGCCCCTTCGCCTC
GTGCTTGAGTTGAGGCCTGGCCTGGGCGCTGGGGCCGCCGCGTGCGAATCTGGTGGCACCTTCGCGCCTG
TCTCGCTGCTTTCGATAAGTCTCTAGCCATTTAAAATTTTTGATGACCTGCTGCGACGCTTTTTTTCTGG
CAAGATAGTCTTGTAAATGCGGGCCAAGATCTGCACACTGGTATTTCGGTTTTTGGGGCCGCGGGCGGCG
ACGGGGCCCGTGCGTCCCAGCGCACATGTTCGGCGAGGCGGGGCCTGCGAGCGCGGCCACCGAGAATCGG
ACGGGGGTAGTCTCAAGCTGGCCGGCCTGCTCTGGTGCCTGGCCTCGCGCCGCCGTGTATCGCCCCGCCC
TGGGCGGCAAGGCTGGCCCGGTCGGCACCAGTTGCGTGAGCGGAAAGATGGCCGCTTCCCGGCCCTGCTG
CAGGGAGCTCAAAATGGAGGACGCGGCGCTCGGGAGAGCGGGCGGGTGAGTCACCCACACAAAGGAAAAG
GGCCTTTCCGTCCTCAGCCGTCGCTTCATGTGACTCCACGGAGTACCGGGCGCCGTCCAGGCACCTCGAT
TAGTTCTCGAGCTTTTGGAGTACGTCGTCTTTAGGTTGGGGGGAGGGGTTTTATGCGATGGAGTTTCCCC
ACACTGAGTGGGTGGAGACTGAAGTTAGGCCAGCTTGGCACTTGATGTAATTCTCCTTGGAATTTGCCCT
TTTTGAGTTTGGATCTTGGTTCATTCTCAAGCCTCAGACAGTGGTTCAAAGTTTTTTTCTTCCATTTCAG
GTGTCGTGAGGTACCGGATCCTCTAGAGTCGACTCCGGAATAACTTCGTATAGGATACTTTATACGAAGT
TATGCAGAATGGTAGCTGGATTGTAGCTGCTATTAGCAATATGAAACCTCTTAATAACTTCGTATAGCAT
ACATTATACGAAGTTATGGCGCGCCTTAGAGCCGTGTCTCGCCCCCAGATTTATGACTTTCCCAACTGCT
GATGATTTTACCGCTCTGGGGTGTGACAGACACTTCTCTACCGGTCCCCCTCAGATTGTGCTGAGTTGGC
TCGGAGCGGTTCACTCGTCGCCAGCAGGTCATCAGGAAAATGATCAGCATGAGAGCAGTCAGTGCTCCAG
CGGAGAGCAGCACGTACTTGCCCCAATTAGGCAGTCCGAGATCGACGCCACTGATCCGTTCGTGCACGTC
GGGCAGGTGGACCTCCACAAAATCTTCGGCCTCGTCGCCGTTTTTGAACACTGTGCTTGGGTCTGC
[1197 nt withheld, positions 1887-3083]
ACCAAAGCAGAGTGGGAAGACGAGCAGAGGGACGAAGAGGAGAGCCTGTGGGACCATGGTTGGCCCGGGA
TTCTCTTCGACATCCCCTGCTTGTTTCAACAGGGAGAAGTTAGTGGCTCCGCTTCCGTTGTCTTCGAACC
CACCCCCCTTGGATGCGCTTTCAAGACTGAAGATGTCAGACCTGCTTTTTGCTTTGGACTTCCCCCATGC
AGCGATACCACCCACAGCTACCAGGCAGCACAGGAGCACTGCAGTGATCAGCATCCACATGCGGCCGTGA
TTCCTGGCTGGCAGAGCACGTCCAGGAGCAGGGGCAGTGGGAGCCTCTGTGCCGTTGTCCGTGGGCACCG
CGGGGATCGCGCTGGTCCCGCAGCCCCACTCGTCCCGCCCGTCGTCGCAGTCGGGGTGTCCGTCGCACAG
CCAGTCCTGCGGGTAACACTCCCCGTGGGCACCGGGCGGCTCCGAGCAGCGGAACTGACCGGGGGGGCAA
CGGGACAAAGAACCGTTACCGGACCCGTTACCGGTCACGTTACCGGGCAGCAGCCGCGCCTTGTCGTCAT
CGTCTTTGTAGTCCATGGTGGCACTAGCATAACTTCGTATAAAGTATCCTATACGAAGTTATTTGCCTTA
ACCCAGAAATTATCACTGTTATTCTTTAGAATGGTGCAAAGAATAACTTCGTATAATGTATGCTATACGA
AGTTATGAATTCGATATCAAGCTTATCGATAATCAACCTCTGGATTACAAAATTTGTGAAAGATTGACTG
GTATTCTTAACTATGTTGCTCCTTTTACGCTATGTGGATACGCTGCTTTAATGCCTTTGTATCATGCTAT
TGCTTCCCGTATGGCTTTCATTTTCTCCTCCTTGTATAAATCCTGGTTGCTGTCTCTTTATGAGGAGTTG
TGGCCCGTTGTCAGGCAACGTGGCGTGGTGTGCACTGTGTTTGCTGACGCAACCCCCACTGGTTGGGGCA
TTGCCACCACCTGTCAGCTCCTTTCCGGGACTTTCGCTTTCCCCCTCCCTATTGCCACGGCGGAACTCAT
CGCCGCCTGCCTTGCCCGCTGCTGGACAGGGGCTCGGCTGTTGGGCACTGACAATTCCGTGGTGTTGTCG
GGGAAATCATCGTCCTTTCCTTGGCTGCTCGCCTATGTTGCCACCTGGATTCTGCGCGGGACGTCCTTCT
GCTACGTCCCTTCGGCCCTCAATCCAGCGGACCTTCCTTCCCGCGGCCTGCTGCCGGCTCTGCGGCCTCT
TCCGCGTCTTCGCCTTCGCCCTCAGACGAGTCGGATCTCCCTTTGGGCCGCCTCCCCGCATCGATACCGA
GCGCTGCTCGAGAGATCTACGGGTGGCATCCCTGTGACCCCTCCCCAGTGCCTCTCCTGGCCCTGGAAGT
TGCCACTCCAGTGCCCACCAGCCTTGTCCTAATAAAATTAAGTTGCATCATTTTGTCTGACTAGGTGTCC
TTCTATAATATTATGGGGTGGAGGGGGGTGGTATGGAGCAAGGGGCAAGTTGGGAAGACAACCTGTAGGG
CCTGCGGGGTCTATTGGGAACCAAGCTGGAGTGCAGTGGCACAATCTTGGCTCACTGCAATCTCCGCCTC
CTGGGTTCAAGCGATTCTCCTGCCTCAGCCTCCCGAGTTGTTGGGATTCCAGGCATGCATGACCAGGCTC
AGCTAATTTTTGTTTTTTTGGTAGAGACGGGGTTTCACCATATTGGCCAGGCTGGTCTCCAACTCCTAAT
CTCAGGTGATCTACCCACCTTGGCCTCCCAAATTGCTGGGATTACAGGCGTGAACCACTGCTCCCTTCCC
TGTCCTTCTGATTTTGTAGGTAACCACGTGCGGACCGAGCGGCCGCAGGAACCCCTAGTGATGGAGTTGG
CCACTCCCTCTCTGCGCGCTCGCTCGCTCACTGAGGCCGGGCGACCAAAGGTCGCCCGACGCCCGGGCTT
TGCCCGGGCGGCCTCAGTGAGCGAGCGAGCGCGCAGCTGCCTGCAGGGGCGCCTGATGCGGTATTTTCTC
CTTACGCATCTGTGCGGTATTTCACACCGCATA
[95 nt withheld, positions 5147-5241]
T
[46 nt withheld, positions 5243-5288]
C
[141 nt withheld, positions 5290-5430]
CCTTTGACGTTGGAGTCCACGTTCTTT
[37 nt withheld, positions 5458-5494]
ACTCTATCTCGGGCTATTCTTTTGATTTATAAGGGATTTTGCCGATTTCGGTCTATTGGTTAAAAAATGA
GCTGATTTAACAAAAATTTAACGCGAATTTTAACAAAATATTAACGTTTACAATTTTATGGTGCACTCTC
AGTACAATCTGCTCTGATGCCGCATAGTTAAGCCAGCCCCGACACCCGCCAACACCCGCTGACGCGCCCT
GACGGGCTTGTCTGCTCCCGGCATCCGCTTACAGACAAGCTGTGACCGTCTCCGGGAGCTGCATGTGTCA
GAGGTTTTCACCGTCATCACCGAAACGCGCGAGACGAAAGGGCCTCGTGATACGCCTATTTTTATAGGTT
AATGTCATGATAATAATGGTTTCTTAGACGTCAGGTGGCACTTTTCGGGGAAATGTGCGCGGAACCCCTA
TTTGTTTATTTTTCTAAATACATTCAAATATGTATCCGCTCATGAGACAATAACCCTGATAAATGCTTCA
ATAATATTGAAAAAGGAAGAGTATGAGTATTCAACATTTCCGTGTCGCCCTTATTCCCTTTTTTGCGGCA
TTTTGCCTTCCTGTTTTTGCTCACCCAGAAACGCTGGTGAAAGTAAAAGATGCTGAAGATCAGTTGGGTG
CACGAGTGGGTTACATCGAACTGGATCTCAACAGCGGTAAGATCCTTGAGAGTTTTCGCCCCGAAGAACG
TTTTCCAATGATGAGCACTTTTAAAGTTCTGCTATGTGGCGCGGTATTATCCCGTATTGACGCCGGGCAA
GAGCAACTCGGTCGCCGCATACACTATTCTCAGAATGACTTGGTTGAGTACTCACCAGTCACAGAAAAGC
ATCTTACGGATGGCATGACAGTAAGAGAATTATGCAGTGCTGCCATAACCATGAGTGATAACACTGCGGC
CAACTTACTTCTGACAACGATCGGAGGACCGAAGGAGCTAACCGCTTTTTTGCACAACATGGGGGATCAT
GTAACTCGCCTTGATCGTTGGGAACCGGAGCTGAATGAAGCCATACCAAACGACGAGCGTGACACCACGA
TGCCTGTAGCAATGGCAACAACGTTGCGCAAACTATTAACTGGCGAACTACTTACTCTAGCTTCCCGGCA
ACAATTAATAGACTGGATGGAGGCGGATAAAGTTGCAGGACCACTTCTGCGCTCGGCCCTTCCGGCTGGC
TGGTTTATTGCTGATAAATCTGGAGCCGGTGAGCGTGGGTCTCGCGGTATCATTGCAGCACTGGGGCCAG
ATGGTAAGCCCTCCCGTATCGTAGTTATCTACACGACGGGGAGTCAGGCAACTATGGATGAACGAAATAG
ACAGATCGCTGAGATAGGTGCCTCACTGATTAAGCATTGGTAACTGTCAGACCAAGTTTACTCATATATA
CTTTAGATTGATTTAAAACTTCATTTTTAATTTAAAAGGATCTAGGTGAAGATCCTTTTTGATAATCTCA
TGACCAAAATCCCTTAACGTGAGTTTTCGTTCCACTGAGCGTCAGACCCCGTAGAAAAGATCAAAGGATC
TTCTTGAGATCCTTTTTTTCTGCGCGTAATCTGCTGCTTGCAAACAAAAAAACCACCGCTACCAGCGGTG
GTTTGTTTGCCGGATCAAGAGCTACCAACTCTTTTTCCGAAGGTAACTGGCTTCAGCAGAGCGCAGATAC
CAAATACTGTTCTTCTAGTGTAGCCGTAGTTAGGCCACCACTTCAAGAACTCTGTAGCACCGCCTACATA
CCTCGCTCTGCTAATCCTGTTACCAGTGGCTGCTGCCAGTGGCGATAAGTCGTGTCTTACCGGGTTGGAC
TCAAGACGATAGTTACCGGATAAGGCGCAGCGGTCGGGCTGAACGGGGGGTTCGTGCACACAGCCCAGCT
TGGAGCGAACGACCTACACCGAACTGAGATACCTACAGCGTGAGCTATGAGAAAGCGCCACGCTTCCCGA
AGGGAGAAAGGCGGACAGGTATCCGGTAAGCGGCAGGGTCGGAACAGGAGAGCGCACGAGGGAGCTTCCA
GGGGGAAACGCCTGGTATCTTTATAGTCCTGTCGGGTTTCGCCACCTCTGACTTGAGCGTCGATTTTTGT
GATGCTCGTCAGGGGGGCGGAGCCTATGGAAAAACGCCAGCAACGCGGCCTTTTTACGGTTCCTGGCCTT
TTGCTGGCCTTTTGCTCACATGT
